>Addgene plasmid #54053 | mEmerald-Cx26-7 | depositor partial sequence | sequence record 84237 | insert sequence
GACGTCAGATCCGCTAGCGCTACCGGACTCAGATCTCGAGCTCAAGCTTCGAATTCGCGGCCGCACGCTC
CTCGGGACACAGTGCCAACCATCCAGAGGACAAGATGGATTGGGGCACACTACAGAGCATCCTCGGGGGT
GTCAACAAGCACTCCACCAGCATTGGGAAAATCTGGCTCACTGTCCTCTTCATCTTCCGCATCATGATCC
TCGTGGTGGCCGCGAAGGAGGTGTGGGGAGATGAGCAAGCCGATTTTGTTTGCAACACTCTCCAGCCTGG
CTGTAAGAATGTGTGCTACGACCACTACTTCCCCATCTCTCACATCCGGCTCTGGGCTCTGCAGCTGATC
ATGGTGTCCACGCCGGCCCTCCTGGTAGCTATGCACGTGGCCTACCGGAGACACGAAAAGAAACGGAAGT
TCATGAAGGGAGAGATAAAGAACGAGTTTAAGGACATCGAAGAGATCAAAACCCAGAAGGTCCGTATCGA
AGGGTCCCTGTGGTGGACCTACACCACCAGCATCTTCTTCCGGGTCATCTTCGAAGCTGTCTTCATGTAT
GTCTTTTACATCATGTACAATGGCTTCTTCATGCAGCGTCTGGTGAAGTGTAACGCCTGGCCTTGTCCCA
ATACAGTGGACTGCTTCATTTCCAGGCCCACAGAAAAGACTGTCTTCACGGTGTTCATGATCTCTGTGTC
TGGAATTTGCATCCTGCTAAACATCACAGAGCTGTGCTATCTGTTCATTAGGTATTGCTCAGGGAAGTCC
AAAAGACCAGTCGCGGATCCACCGGTCGCCACCATGGTGAGCAAGGGCGAGGAGCTGTTCACCGGGGTGG
TGCCCATCCTGGTCGAGCTGGACGGCGACGTAAACGGCCACAAGTTCAGCGTGTCCGGCGAGGGCGAGGG
CGATGCCACCTACGGCAAGCTGACCCTGAAGTTCATCTGCACCACCGGCAAGCTGCCCGTGCCCTGGCCC
ACCCTCGTGACCACCTTGACCTACGGCGTGCAGTGCTTCGCCCGCTACCCCGACCACATGAAGCAGCACG
ACTTCTTCAAGTCCGCCATGCCCGAAGGCTACGTCCAGGAGCGCACCATCTTCTTCAAGGACGACGGCAA
CTACAAGACCCGCGCCGAGGTGAAGTTCGAGGGCGACACCCTGGTGAACCGCATCGAGCTGAAGGGCATC
GACTTCAAGGAGGACGGCAACATCCTGGGGCACAAGCTGGAGTACAACTACAACAGCCACAAGGTCTATA
TCACCGCCGACAAGCAGAAGAACGGCATCAAGGTGAACTTCAAGACCCGCCACAACATCGAGGACGGCAG
CGTGCAGCTCGCCGACCACTACCAGCAGAACACCCCCATCGGCGACGGCCCCGTGCTGCTGCCCGACAAC
CACTACCTGAGCACCCAGTCCAAGCTGAGCAAAGACCCCAACGAGAAGCGCGATCACATGGTCCTGCTGG
AGTTCGTGACCGCCGCCGGGATCACTCTCGGCATGGACGAGCTGTACAAGTAAGCGGCCGCGACTCTAGA
TCATAATCAGCCATACCACATT
