>Addgene plasmid #54053 | mEmerald-Cx26-7 | addgene partial sequence | sequence record 91701 | EGFP-N 5'-CGTCGCCGTCCAGCTCGACCAG-3'
CCTTGCTCACCATGGTGGCGACCGGTGGATCCGCGACTGGTCTTTTGGACTTCCCTGAGCAATACCTAAT
GAACAGATAGCACAGCTCTGTGATGTTTAGCAGGATGCAAATTCCAGACACAGAGATCATGAACACCGTG
AAGACAGTCTTTTCTGTGGGCCTGGAAATGAAGCAGTCCACTGTATTGGGACAAGGCCAGGCGTTACACT
TCACCAGACGCTGCATGAAGAAGCCATTGTACATGATGTAAAAGACATACATGAAGACAGCTTCGAAGAT
GACCCGGAAGAAGATGCTGGTGGTGTAGGTCCACCACAGGGACCCTTCGATACGGACCTTCTGGGTTTTG
ATCTCTTCGATGTCCTTAAACTCGTTCTTTATCTCTCCCTTCATGAACTTCCGTTTCTTTTCGTGTCTCC
GGTAGGCCACGTGCATAGCTACCAGGAGGGCCGGCGTGGACACCATGATCAGCTGCAGAGCCCAGAGCCG
GATGTGAGAGATGGGGAAGTAGTGGTCGTAGCACACATTCTTACAGCCAGGCTGGAGAGTGTTGCAAACA
AAATCGGCTTGCTCATCTCCCCACACCTCCTTCGCGGCCACCACGAGGATCATGATGCGGAAGATGAAGA
GGACAGTGAGCCAGATTTTCCCAATGCTGGTGGAGTGCTTGTTGACACCCCCGAGGATGCTCTGTAGTGT
GCCCCAATCCATCTTGTCCTCTGGATGGTTGGCACTGTGTCCCGAGGAGCGTGCGGCCGCGAATTCGAAG
CTTGAGCTCGAGATCTGAGTCCGGTAGCGCTAGCGGATCTGACGGTTCACTAA
