[The description below was written by a language model from this plasmid's Addgene catalogue record.]
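Description:
mEmerald-Cx26-7 is a mammalian expression plasmid that produces rat connexin 26 (Cx26, the beta-2 gap junction protein) fused to the green fluorescent protein mEmerald. It is built on an mEmerald vector backbone of about 4.75 kb without the insert. It is maintained in bacteria as a high-copy plasmid under kanamycin selection. A neomycin resistance marker allows G418 selection of transfected mammalian cells, for example to derive stable lines. The record does not list the origin of replication or other backbone features, and no annotated feature table is provided, so details such as the linker between the two proteins are not documented. The "7" in the name may refer to linker length, but the record does not say so.

Expression is driven by the CMV promoter, a strong constitutive viral promoter that is active in most cultured mammalian cell types. The use of an SV40 polyA reverse sequencing primer suggests that an SV40 polyadenylation signal lies downstream of the cassette. The mEmerald tag is supplied by the backbone and sits at the C terminus of Cx26, so the connexin is translated first and the fluorescent protein follows it. Connexins assemble into hemichannels that dock between adjacent cells to form gap junctions, and the fusion is recorded as localizing to these structures. The construct therefore serves as a fluorescent marker for gap junctions in fluorescence microscopy, with excitation at 487 nm and emission at 509 nm. The cloning method is recorded as unknown.
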