Addgene plasmid #54053: mEmerald-Cx26-7
Purpose: Localization: Gap Junctions, Excitation: 487, Emission: 509
Depositing lab: Michael Davidson. Depositing organization: Florida State University, Tallahassee.
Backbone
  Vector backbone: mEmerald
  Backbone size w/o insert (bp): 4750
  Vector type: Mammalian Expression
  Selectable markers: Neomycin (select with G418)
Growth in bacteria
  Bacterial resistance: Kanamycin, 50 μg/mL
  Growth temperature: 37°C
  Growth strain: DH5alpha
  Copy number: High Copy
Gene/Insert
  Gene/Insert name: Cx26 (alt names: Beta-2 Connexin 26; NM_001004099.1)
  Species: R. norvegicus (rat)
  Promoter: CMV
  Tag / fusion protein: mEmerald (C terminal on backbone)
  Cloning method: Unknown
  Sequencing primers: 5′ CMV-F; 3′ SV40pA-R
Terms and licenses: Academic/Nonprofit Terms; Industry Terms
Depositor comments: Rat Beta-2 Connexin 26. Excitation = 487; Emission = 509. Localization data: Gap Junctions
How to cite: mEmerald-Cx26-7 was a gift from Michael Davidson (Addgene plasmid # 54053 ; http://n2t.net/addgene:54053 ; RRID:Addgene_54053)
